>Addgene plasmid #91543 | pHH0103_FGR-1/1 | addgene full sequence | sequence record 192603 | Addgene NGS Result
AACCTATAAAAATAGGCGTATCACGAGGCCCTTTCGTCTTCAAGAATTCCCGACACCATCGAATGGTGCA
AAACCTTTCGCGGTATGGCATGATAGCGCCCGGAAGAGAGTCAATTCAGGGTGGTGAATGTGAAACCAGT
AACGTTATACGATGTCGCAGAGTATGCCGGTGTCTCTTATCAGACCGTTTCCCGCGTGGTGAACCAGGCC
AGCCACGTTTCTGCGAAAACGCGGGAAAAAGTGGAAGCGGCGATGGCGGAGCTGAATTACATTCCCAACC
GCGTGGCACAACAACTGGCGGGCAAACAGTCGTTGCTGATTGGCGTTGCCACCTCCAGTCTGGCCCTGCA
CGCGCCGTCGCAAATTGTCGCGGCGATTAAATCTCGCGCCGATCAACTGGGTGCCAGCGTGGTGGTGTCG
ATGGTAGAACGAAGCGGCGTCGAAGCCTGTAAAGCGGCGGTGCACAATCTTCTCGCGCAACGCGTCAGTG
GGCTGATCATTAACTATCCGCTGGATGACCAGGATGCCATTGCTGTGGAAGCTGCCTGCACTAATGTTCC
GGCGTTATTTCTTGATGTCTCTGACCAGACACCCATCAACAGTATTATTTTCTCCCATGAAGACGGTACG
CGACTGGGCGTGGAGCATCTGGTCGCATTGGGTCACCAGCAAATCGCGCTGTTAGCGGGCCCATTAAGTT
CTGTCTCGGCGCGTCTGCGTCTGGCTGGCTGGCATAAATATCTCACTCGCAATCAAATTCAGCCGATAGC
GGAACGGGAAGGCGACTGGAGTGCCATGTCCGGTTTTCAACAAACCATGCAAATGCTGAATGAGGGCATC
GTTCCCACTGCGATGCTGGTTGCCAACGATCAGATGGCGCTGGGCGCAATGCGCGCCATTACCGAGTCCG
GGCTGCGCGTTGGTGCGGATATCTCGGTAGTGGGATACGACGATACCGAAGACAGCTCATGTTATATCCC
GCCGTTAACCACCATCAAACAGGATTTTCGCCTGCTGGGGCAAACCAGCGTGGACCGCTTGCTGCAACTC
TCTCAGGGCCAGGCGGTGAAGGGCAATCAGCTGTTGCCCGTCTCACTGGTGAAAAGAAAAACCACCCTGG
CGCCCAATACGCAAACCGCCTCTCCCCGCGCGTTGGCCGATTCATTAATGCAGCTGGCACGACAGGTTTC
CCGACTGGAAAGCGGGCAGTGAGCGCAACGCAATTAATGTAAGTTAGCTCACTCATTAGGCACAATTCTC
ATGTTTGACAGCTTATCATCGACTGCACGGTGCACCAATGCTTCTGGCGTCAGGCAGCCATCGGAAGCTG
TGGTATGGCTGTGCAGGTCGTAAATCACTGCATAATTCGTGTCGCTCAAGGCGCACTCCCGTTCTGGATA
ATGTTTTTTGCGCCGACATCATAACGGTTCTGGCAAATATTCTGAAATGAGCTGTTGACAATTAATCATC
GGCTCGTATAATGTGTGGAATTGTGAGCGGATAACAATTTCACACAGGAAACAGCCAGTCCGTTTAGGTG
TTTTCACGAGCACTTCACCAACAAGGACCATAGATTATGAAAATCGAAGAACACCATCACCATCACCATT
CCAGCGGTAAGCTTATGTCCCCTATACTAGGTTATTGGAAAATTAAGGGCCTTGTGCAACCCACTCGACT
TCTTTTGGAATATCTTGAAGAAAAATATGAAGAGCATTTGTATGAGCGCGATGAAGGTGATAAATGGCGA
AACAAAAAGTTTGAATTGGGTTTGGAGTTTCCCAATCTTCCTTATTATATTGATGGTGATGTTAAATTAA
CACAGTCTATGGCCATCATACGTTATATAGCTGACAAGCACAACATGTTGGGTGGTTGTCCAAAAGAGCG
TGCAGAGATTTCAATGCTTGAAGGAGCGGTTTTGGATATTAGATACGGTGTTTCGAGAATTGCATATAGT
AAAGACTTTGAAACTCTCAAAGTTGATTTTCTTAGCAAGCTACCTGAAATGCTGAAAATGTTCGAAGATC
GTTTATGTCATAAAACATATTTAAATGGTGATCATGTAACCCATCCTGACTTCATGTTGTATGACGCTCT
TGATGTTGTTTTATACATGGACCCAATGTGCCTGGATGCGTTCCCAAAATTAGTTTGTTTTAAAAAACGT
ATTGAAGCTATCCCACAAATTGATAAGTACTTGAAATCCAGCAAGTATATAGCATGGCCTTTGCAGGGCT
GGCAAGCCACGTTTGGTGGTGGCGACCATCCTCCAAAATCGGATCTGGAAGTTCTGTTCCAGGGGCCCCT
GTCCAGCGGTCTGGTTCCGCGTGGTTCCGGTACCGCGGCCCAGCCGGCCACCCTGTTCATTGCCCTGTAT
GATTATGAAGCCCGTACCGAAGATGATCTGACCTTTACCAAAGGTGAAAAATTCCATATTCTGAACAACA
CCGAAGGCGATTGGTGGGAAGCACGTTCTCTGTCTAGTGGTAAAACCGGTTGCATTCCGTCTAACTATGT
TGCCCCGGTTGATGCGGCCGCATA
[142 nt withheld, positions 2545-2686]
C
[98 nt withheld, positions 2688-2785]
AGTTTGTACTGGTGACGAAACTCAGTGTCTAGCTAGAGTGGC
[149 nt withheld, positions 2828-2976]
T
[41 nt withheld, positions 2978-3018]
T
[62 nt withheld, positions 3020-3081]
A
[35 nt withheld, positions 3083-3117]
CCTCCCTCAATCGGTTGAATGTCGCCCTTTTGTCTTTGGCGCTGGTAAACCATATGAA
[86 nt withheld, positions 3176-3261]
T
[54 nt withheld, positions 3263-3316]
CTAGCGCCGCCCTATACCTTGTCTGCCTCCCCGCGTTGCGTCGCGGTGCATGGAGCCGGGCCACCTCGAC
CTGAATGGAAGCCGGCGGCACCTCGCTAACGGATTCACCACTCCAAGAATTGGAGCCAATCAATTCTTGC
GGAGAACTGTGAATGCGCAAACCAACCCTTGGCAGAACATATCCATCGCGTCCGCCATCTCCAGCAGCCG
CACGCGGCGCATCTCGGGCAGCGTTGGGTCCTGGCCACGGGTGCGCATGATCGTGCTCCTGTCGTTGAGG
ACCCGGCTAGGCTGGCGGGGTTGCCTTACTGGTTAGCAGAATGAATCACCGATACGCGAGCGAACGTGAA
GCGACTGCTGCTGCAAAACGTCTGCGACCTGAGCAACAACATGAATGGTCTTCGGTTTCCGTGTTTCGTA
AAGTCTGGAAACGCGGAAGTCAGCGCCCTGCACCATTATGTTCCGGATCTGCATCGCAGGATGCTGCTGG
CTACCCTGTGGAACACCTACATCTGTATTAACGAAGCGCTGGCATTGACCCTGAGTGATTTTTCTCTGGT
CCCGCCGCATCCATACCGCCAGTTGTTTACCCTCACAACGTTCCAGTAACCGGGCATGTTCATCATCAGT
AACCCGTATCGTGAGCATCCTCTCTCGTTTCATCGGTATCATTACCCCCATGAACAGAAATCCCCCTTAC
ACGGAGGCATCAGTGACCAAACAGGAAAAAACCGCCCTTAACATGGCCCGCTTTATCAGAAGCCAGACAT
TAACGCTTCTGGAGAAACTCAACGAGCTGGACGCGGATGAACAGGCAGACATCTGTGAATCGCTTCACGA
CCACGCTGATGAGCTTTACCGCAGGATCCGCGAAATTGTAAGCGTTAATATTTTGTTAAAATTCGCGTTA
AATTTTTGTTAAATCAGCTCATTTTTTAACCAATAGGCCGAAATCGGCAAAATCCCTTATAAATCAAAAG
AATAGACCGAGATAGGGT
[37 nt withheld, positions 4315-4351]
AAAGAACGTGGACTCCAACGTCAAAGG
[49 nt withheld, positions 4379-4427]
T
[91 nt withheld, positions 4429-4519]
G
[124 nt withheld, positions 4521-4644]
CGCGGATCCTGCCTCGCGCGTTTCGGTGATGACGGTGAAAACCTCTGACACATGCAGCTCCCGGAGACGG
TCACAGCTTGTCTGTAAGCGGATGCCGGGAGCAGACAAGCCCGTCAGGGCGCGTCAGCGGGTGTTGGCGG
GTGTCGGGGCGCAGCCATGACCCAGTCACGTAGCGATAGCGGAGTGTATACTGGCTTAACTATGCGGCAT
CAGAGCAGATTGTACTGAGAGTGCACCATATGCGGTGTGAAATACCGCACAGATGCGTAAGGAGAAAATA
CCGCATCAGGCGCTCTTCCGCTTCCTCGCTCACTGACTCGCTGCGCTCGGTCGTTCGGCTGCGGCGAGCG
GTATCAGCTCACTCAAAGGCGGTAATACGGTTATCCACAGAATCAGGGGATAACGCAGGAAAGAACATGT
GAGCAAAAGGCCAGCAAAAGGCCAGGAACCGTAAAAAGGCCGCGTTGCTGGCGTTTTTCCATAGGCTCCG
CCCCCCTGACGAGCATCACAAAAATCGACGCTCAAGTCAGAGGTGGCGAAACCCGACAGGACTATAAAGA
TACCAGGGTTTCCCCCTGGAAGCTCCCTCGTGCGCTCTCCTGTTCCGACCCTGCCGCTTACCGGATACCT
GTCCGCCTTTCTCCCTTCGGGAAGCGTGGCGCTTTCTCATAGCTCACGCTGTAGGTATCTCAGTTCGGTG
TAGGTCGTTCGCTCCAAGCTGGGCTGTGTGCACGAACCCCCCGTTCAGCCCGACCGCTGCGCCTTATCCG
GTAACTATCGTCTTGAGTCCAACCCGGTAAGACACGACTTATCGCCACTGGCAGCAGCCACTGGTAACAG
GATTAGCAGAGCGAGGTATGTAGGCGGTGCTACAGAGTTCTTGAAGTGGTGGCCTAACTACGGCTACACT
AGAAGGACAGTATTTGGTATCTGCGCTCTGCTGAAGCCAGTTACCTTCGGAAAAAGAGTTGGTAGCTCTT
GATCCGGCAAACAAACCACCGCTGGTAGCGGTGGTTTTTTTGTTTGCAAGCAGCAGATTACGCGCAGAAA
AAAAGGATCTCAAGAAGATCCTTTGATCTTTTCTACGGGGTCTGACGCTCAGTGGAACGAAAACTCACGT
TAAGGGATTTTGGTCATGAGATTATCAAAAAGGATCTTCACCTAGATCCTTTTAAATTAAAAATGAAGTT
TTAAATCAATCTAAAGTATATATGAGTAAACTTGGTCTGACAGTTACCAATGCTTAATCAGTGAGGCACC
TATCTCAGCGATCTGTCTATTTCGTTCATCCATAGTTGCCTGACTCCCCGTCGTGTAGATAACTACGATA
CGGGAGGGCTTACCATCTGGCCCCAGTGCTGCAATGATACCGCGAGACCCACGCTCACCGGCTCCAGATT
TATCAGCAATAAACCAGCCAGCCGGAAGGGCCGAGCGCAGAAGTGGTCCTGCAACTTTATCCGCCTCCAT
CCAGTCTATTAATTGTTGCCGGGAAGCTAGAGTAAGTAGTTCGCCAGTTAATAGTTTGCGCAACGTTGTT
GCCATTGCTGCAGGCATCGTGGTGTCACGCTCGTCGTTTGGTATGGCTTCATTCAGCTCCGGTTCCCAAC
GATCAAGGCGAGTTACATGATCCCCCATGTTGTGCAAAAAAGCGGTTAGCTCCTTCGGTCCTCCGATCGT
TGTCAGAAGTAAGTTGGCCGCAGTGTTATCACTCATGGTTATGGCAGCACTGCATAATTCTCTTACTGTC
ATGCCATCCGTAAGATGCTTTTCTGTGACTGGTGAGTACTCAACCAAGTCATTCTGAGAATAGTGTATGC
GGCGACCGAGTTGCTCTTGCCCGGCGTCAACACGGGATAATACCGCGCCACATAGCAGAACTTTAAAAGT
GCTCATCATTGGAAAACGTTCTTCGGGGCGAAAACTCTCAAGGATCTTACCGCTGTTGAGATCCAGTTCG
ATGTAACCCACTCGTGCACCCAACTGATCTTCAGCATCTTTTACTTTCACCAGCGTTTCTGGGTGAGCAA
AAACAGGAAGGCAAAATGCCGCAAAAAAGGGAATAAGGGCGACACGGAAATGTTGAATACTCATACTCTT
CCTTTTTCAATATTATTGAAGCATTTATCAGGGTTATTGTCTCATGAGCGGATACATATTTGAATGTATT
TAGAAAAATAAACAAATAGGGGTTCCGCGCACATTTCCCCGAAAAGTGCCACCTGACGTCTAAGAAACCA
TTATTATCATGACATT
Features (pLannotate 1.2.2; 21 found; start..end, strand, type, name):
     52..129     +  promoter       lacIq promoter: lacI (mutant); In the lacIq allele, a single base change in the promoter boosts expression of the lacI gene about 10-fold.
    130..1212    +  CDS            lacI: lac repressor; lacI; The lac repressor binds to the lac operator to inhibit transcription in E. coli. This inhibition can be relieved by adding lactose or isopropyl-β-D-thiogalactopyranoside (IPTG).
   1225..1246    +  protein_bind   CAP binding site: CAP binding activates transcription in the presence of cAMP. E. coli catabolite activator protein
   1265..1282    +  promoter       tet promoter (fragment): E. coli promoter for tetracycline efflux protein gene
   1455..1483    +  promoter       tac promoter: strong E. coli promoter; hybrid between the trp and lac UV5 promoters
   1491..1507    +  protein_bind   lac operator: The lac repressor binds to the lac operator to inhibit transcription in E. coli. This inhibition can be relieved by adding lactose or isopropyl-β-D-thiogalactopyranoside (IPTG). lac repressor encoded by lacI
   1592..1609    +  CDS            6xHis: 6xHis affinity tag
   1625..2278    +  CDS            GST26_SCHJA: Experimental evidence at protein level: Swiss-Prot protein existence level 1. GST isoenzymes appear to play a central role in the parasite detoxification system. Other functions are also suspected including a role in increasing the solubility of haematin in the parasite gut. From Schistosoma japonicum (Blood fluke).
   2303..2536    +  CDS            FGR (fragment): FGR_HUMAN - Also known as SRC2. Experimental evidence at protein level: Swiss-Prot protein existence level 1. Non-receptor tyrosine-protein kinase that transmits signals from cell surface receptors devoid of kinase activity and contributes to the regulation of immune responses, including neutrophil, monocyte, macrophage and mast cell functions, cytoskeleton remodeling in response to extracellular stimuli, phagocytosis, cell adhesion and migration. Promotes mast cell degranulation, release of inflammatory cytokines and IgE-mediated anaphylaxis. Acts downstream of receptors that bind the Fc regi
   2549..2596    +  terminator     fd terminator (sequence withheld): central terminator from bacteriophage fd (Otsuka and Kunisawa, 1982)
   2601..2813    +  CDS            M13 gene III (fragment) (sequence partly withheld): pIII; III; minor coat protein
   2828..3298    +  CDS            M13 gene III (fragment) (sequence partly withheld): pIII; III; minor coat protein
   3320..3390    +  CDS            TcR (fragment): tetracycline efflux protein; tet; confers resistance to tetracycline
   3632..4012    -  CDS            YPB1_ECOLX: Protein predicted: Swiss-Prot protein existence level 4. From Escherichia coli.
   4029..4180    +  CDS            rop (fragment): Rop protein, which maintains plasmids at low copy number; rop
   4216..4644    -  rep_origin     f1 ori (sequence partly withheld): f1 bacteriophage origin of replication; arrow indicates direction of (+) strand synthesis
   4653..4692    +  CDS            rop (fragment): Rop protein, which maintains plasmids at low copy number; rop
   4794..4934    +  misc_feature   bom: basis of mobility region from pBR322
   5120..5707    -  rep_origin     ori: high-copy-number ColE1/pMB1/pBR322/pUC origin of replication
   5878..6738    -  CDS            AmpR: β-lactamase; bla; confers resistance to ampicillin, carbenicillin, and related antibiotics
   6739..6843    -  promoter       AmpR promoter: bla
