[The description below was written by a language model from this plasmid's Addgene catalogue record and pLannotate feature annotations shown in this document.]
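Description:
pHH0103_FGR-1/1 is a 6.9 kb bacterial expression plasmid built on the pHH0103 backbone for producing and purifying a human SH3 domain from the Src-family tyrosine kinase FGR. It is propagated in E. coli under ampicillin selection (AmpR/β-lactamase with its own promoter) and replicates from a ColE1/pBR322-type origin with the adjacent bom region. The catalogue lists it as low copy. The rop gene is annotated only as two fragments interrupted by an f1 phage origin. The f1 ori, together with fragments of M13 gene III and of the tetracycline resistance gene, suggests the backbone descends from a pBR322-based phagemid, although the record does not say so.

The expression cassette is driven by the tac promoter, a strong trp/lac hybrid, followed by a lac operator. The plasmid also carries lacI under the lacIq promoter, so it supplies its own lac repressor and expression is kept off until relieved with IPTG. The annotated coding features run in order: a 6xHis tag, Schistosoma japonicum glutathione S-transferase, and then the FGR fragment (about 230 bp, catalogued as a 227 bp insert cloned between SfiI and NotI sites). This layout indicates an N-terminally His- and GST-tagged SH3 domain fusion that can be purified by either affinity handle. An fd phage terminator lies immediately after the insert, upstream of the gene III fragments, which therefore appear to be leftover backbone sequence rather than part of the expressed product.

The "1/1" designation most likely marks this as the single SH3 domain in FGR. The construct belongs to a collection made for a family-wide analysis of human SH3 domain binding specificities, in which purified domains are the required reagent.
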