Addgene plasmid #91543: pHH0103_FGR-1/1
Purpose: Protein expression and purification of human SH3 domain construct FGR-1/1
Depositing lab: Sachdev Sidhu. Depositing organization: University of Toronto. Publication: Comprehensive Analysis of the Human SH3 Domain Family Reveals a Wide Variety of Non-canonical Specificities. Teyra J, Huang H, Jain S, Guan X, Dong A, Liu Y, Tempel W, Min J, Tong Y, Kim PM, Bader GD, Sidhu SS. Structure. 2017 Oct 3;25(10):1598-1610.e3. doi: 10.1016/j.str.2017.07.017. Epub 2017 Sep 7. PubMed 28890361.
Backbone
  Vector backbone: pHH0103
  Vector type: Bacterial Expression
Growth in bacteria
  Bacterial resistance: Ampicillin, 100 μg/mL
  Growth temperature: 37°C
  Growth strain: DH5alpha
  Copy number: Low Copy
Gene/Insert
  Gene/Insert name: FGR-1/1
  Species: H. sapiens (human)
  Insert size (bp): 227
  Entrez Gene: FGR (a.k.a. SRC2, c-fgr, c-src2, p55-Fgr, p55c-fgr, p58-Fgr, p58c-fgr)
  Cloning method: Restriction Enzyme; 5′ cloning site Sfi1 (unknown if destroyed); 3′ cloning site Not1 (unknown if destroyed)
Terms and licenses: Academic/Nonprofit Terms; Industry Terms: Not Available to Industry
How to cite: pHH0103_FGR-1/1 was a gift from Sachdev Sidhu (Addgene plasmid # 91543 ; http://n2t.net/addgene:91543 ; RRID:Addgene_91543)
