>Addgene plasmid #91543 | pHH0103_FGR-1/1 | depositor partial sequence | sequence record 176031 | insert sequence
GGTACCGAATTCGGATCCGCGCGCTGACCCTGTTCATTGCCCTGTATGATTATGAAGCCCGTACCGAAGA
TGATCTGACCTTTACCAAAGGTGAAAAATTCCATATTCTGAACAACACCGAAGGCGATTGGTGGGAAGCA
CGTTCTCTGTCTAGTGGTAAAACCGGTTGCATTCCGTCTAACTATGTTGCCCCGGTTGATGCGGCCGCTA
GCTAAGTCGACGAGCTC
